Addgene plasmid #192637: pCK668
Purpose: Expresses dCas9-NG and MCP-SoxS(R93A/S101A) on p15A-CmR
Depositing lab: Jesse Zalatan. Depositing organization: University of Washington. Publication: Expanding the Scope of Bacterial CRISPR Activation with PAM-Flexible dCas9 Variants. Kiattisewee C, Karanjia AV, Legut M, Daniloski Z, Koplik SE, Nelson J, Kleinstiver BP, Sanjana NE, Carothers JM, Zalatan JG. ACS Synth Biol. 2022 Nov 15. doi: 10.1021/acssynbio.2c00405. PubMed 36378874.
Backbone
  Vector backbone: pCD442 (Addgene #153024)
  Backbone manufacturer: Jesse Zalatan
  Backbone size w/o insert (bp): 1726
  Total vector size (bp): 7368
  Vector type: CRISPR, Synthetic Biology
Growth in bacteria
  Bacterial resistance: Chloramphenicol, 25 μg/mL
  Growth temperature: 37°C
  Growth strain: DH5alpha
  Copy number: Low Copy
Gene/Insert 1
  Gene/Insert name: Sp.pCas9-dCas9-NG
  Species: S. pyogenes (dCas9)
  Insert size (bp): 4650
  Mutation: dCas9-NG has several mutations compared to dCas9
  Promoter: Sp.pCas9
  Cloning method: Gibson Cloning
  Sequencing primers: 5′ GCAACTGACTGAAATGCCTC; 3′ GCCTGGagatccttactcga
Gene/Insert 2
  Gene/Insert name: BBa_J23107-MCP-SoxS(R93A, S101A)
  Species: MS2 (MCP), E. coli (SoxS)
  Insert size (bp): 802
  Mutation: SoxS has R93A and S101A mutations
  Promoter: BBa_J23107
  Cloning method: Gibson Cloning
  Sequencing primers: 5′ tcagggtggtgaatctgcag; 3′ tcgtaagccatttccgctcg
Resource information
  A portion of this plasmid was derived from a plasmid made by: adapted from Neville Sanjana lab
Terms and licenses: Academic/Nonprofit Terms; Industry Terms: Not Available to Industry
How to cite: pCK668 was a gift from Jesse Zalatan (Addgene plasmid # 192637 ; http://n2t.net/addgene:192637 ; RRID:Addgene_192637)
