[The description below was written by a language model from this plasmid's Addgene catalogue record and pLannotate feature annotations shown in this document.]
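Description:
pCK668 is a 7,368 bp bacterial CRISPR activation (CRISPRa) plasmid built on the pCD442 backbone. It replicates from the p15A origin, listed as low copy and compatible with ColE1-type plasmids. Selection is with chloramphenicol through a cat gene driven by its own promoter and followed by the lambda t0 terminator. The feature table also flags a short RSF ori fragment next to p15A. This is probably a homology hit between related origins rather than a second functional replicon.

The plasmid carries two expression cassettes. The first expresses dCas9-NG, a catalytically inactive Streptococcus pyogenes Cas9 with additional mutations, from the native S. pyogenes Cas9 promoter (Sp.pCas9). Going by its name and the associated study on PAM-flexible variants, these mutations relax PAM recognition, but the record does not list the substitutions. The upstream native region includes an annotated tracrRNA on the opposite strand, and the coding sequence is followed by the rrnB T1 and T7Te terminators. The second cassette uses the constitutive Anderson promoter BBa_J23107 to express a fusion of the MS2 coat protein (MCP) to the E. coli transcriptional activator SoxS carrying R93A and S101A mutations. The annotation software labels this promoter position as a lacIq promoter fragment, likely because of sequence similarity.

In use, dCas9-NG is directed upstream of a target promoter by a guide RNA, presumably a scaffold RNA bearing an MS2 hairpin, which recruits MCP-SoxS to activate transcription. No guide RNA cassette is annotated on this plasmid, so it would be supplied from a separate compatible plasmid. The construct is intended for programmable gene activation in bacteria at target sites that the PAM requirement of standard dCas9 does not reach.
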