Features (pLannotate 1.2.2; 12 found; start..end, strand, type, name):
    220..298     -  misc_RNA       tracrRNA: trans-activating CRISPR RNA for the Streptococcus pyogenes CRISPR/Cas9 system
    594..4697    +  CDS            cas9: CAS9_STRP1 - Also known as csn1 From Streptococcus pyogenes serotype M1.
   4724..4795    +  terminator     rrnB T1 terminator: transcription terminator T1 from the E. coli rrnB gene
   4811..4838    +  terminator     T7Te terminator: phage T7 early transcription terminator
   4850..4884    +  promoter       lacIq promoter (fragment): lacI (mutant); In the lacIq allele, a single base change in the promoter boosts expression of the lacI gene about 10-fold.
   4962..5309    +  CDS            CAPSD_BPMS2 (fragment): Experimental evidence at protein level: Swiss-Prot protein existence level 1. Acts as a translational repressor of viral replicase synthesis late in infection. This latter function is the result of capsid protein interaction with an RNA hairpin which contains the replicase ribosome-binding site. From Escherichia phage MS2 (Bacteriophage MS2).
   5325..5645    +  CDS            soxS: SOXS_ECOLI - Experimental evidence at protein level: Swiss-Prot protein existence level 1. Transcriptional activator of the superoxide response regulon of E.coli that includes at least 10 genes such as sodA, nfo, zwf and micF. Binds the DNA sequence 5'-GCACN(7)CAA-3'. It also facilitates the subsequent binding of RNA polymerase to the micF and the nfo promoters. From Escherichia coli (strain K12).
   5705..5760    -  rep_origin     RSF ori (fragment): Plasmids containing the RSF 1030 origin of replication can be propagated in E. coli cells that contain additional plasmids with compatible origins.
   5848..6393    -  rep_origin     p15A ori: Plasmids containing the medium-copy-number p15A origin of replication can be propagated in E. coli cells that contain a second plasmid with the ColE1 origin.
   6507..6601    -  terminator     lambda t0 terminator: transcription terminator from phage lambda
   6625..7281    -  CDS            cat: CAT_ECOLX - Experimental evidence at protein level: Swiss-Prot protein existence level 1. This enzyme is an effector of chloramphenicol resistance in bacteria. From Escherichia coli. This protein is used as a marker in many commonly used cloning vectors, such as pACYC184.
   7282..16      -  promoter       cat promoter (across the origin): promoter of the E. coli cat gene encoding chloramphenicol acetyltransferase
>Addgene plasmid #192637 | pCK668 | addgene full sequence | sequence record 381515 | Addgene NGS Result
TCTTACGTGCCGATCAACGTCTCATTTTCGCCAGATATCGACGTCTTAAGTTACGAAATCATCCTGTGGA
GCTTAGTAGGTTTAGCAAGATGGCAGCGCCTAAATGTAGAATGATAAAAGGATTAAGAGATTAATTTCCC
TAAAAATGATAAAACAAGCGTTTTGAAAGCGCTTGTTTTTTTGGTTTGCAGTCAGAGTAGAATAGAAGTA
TCAAAAAAAGCACCGACTCGGTGCCACTTTTTCAAGTTGATAACGGACTAGCCTTATTTTAACTTGCTAT
GCTGTTTTGAATGGTTCCAACAAGATTATTTTATAACTTTTATAACAAATAATCAAGGAGAAATTCAAAG
AAATTTATCAGCCATAAAACAATACTTAATACTATAGAATGATAACAAAATAAACTACTTTTTAAAAGAA
TTTTGTGTTATAATCTATTTATTATTAAGTATTGGGTAATATTTTTTGAAGAGATATTTTGAAAAAGAAA
AATTAAAGCATATTAAACTAATTTCGGAGGTCATTAAAACTATTATTGAAATCATCAAACTCATTATGGA
TTTAATTTAAACTTTTTATTTTAGGAGGCAAAAATGGATAAGAAATACTCAATAGGCTTAGCTATCGGCA
CAAATAGCGTCGGATGGGCGGTGATCACTGATGAATATAAGGTTCCGTCTAAAAAGTTCAAGGTTCTGGG
AAATACAGACCGCCACAGTATCAAAAAAAATCTTATAGGGGCTCTTTTATTTGACAGTGGAGAGACAGCG
GAAGCGACTCGTCTCAAACGGACAGCTCGTAGAAGGTATACACGTCGGAAGAATCGTATTTGTTATCTAC
AGGAGATTTTTTCAAATGAGATGGCGAAAGTAGATGATAGTTTCTTTCATCGACTTGAAGAGTCTTTTTT
GGTGGAAGAAGACAAGAAGCATGAACGTCATCCTATTTTTGGAAATATAGTAGATGAAGTTGCTTATCAT
GAGAAATATCCAACTATCTATCATCTGCGAAAAAAATTGGTAGATTCTACTGATAAAGCGGATTTGCGCT
TAATCTATTTGGCCTTAGCGCATATGATTAAGTTTCGTGGTCATTTTTTGATTGAGGGAGATTTAAATCC
TGATAATAGTGATGTGGACAAACTATTTATCCAGTTGGTACAAACCTACAATCAATTATTTGAAGAAAAC
CCTATTAACGCAAGTGGAGTAGATGCTAAAGCGATTCTTTCTGCACGATTGAGTAAATCAAGACGATTAG
AAAATCTCATTGCTCAGCTCCCCGGTGAGAAGAAAAATGGCTTATTTGGGAATCTCATTGCTTTGTCATT
GGGTTTGACCCCTAATTTTAAATCAAATTTTGATTTGGCAGAAGATGCTAAATTACAGCTTTCAAAAGAT
ACTTACGATGATGATTTAGATAATTTATTGGCGCAAATTGGAGATCAATATGCTGATTTGTTTTTGGCAG
CTAAGAATTTATCAGATGCTATTTTACTTTCAGATATCCTAAGAGTAAATACTGAAATAACTAAGGCTCC
CCTATCAGCTTCAATGATTAAACGCTACGATGAACATCATCAAGACTTGACTCTTTTAAAAGCTTTAGTT
CGACAACAACTTCCAGAAAAGTATAAAGAAATCTTTTTTGATCAATCAAAAAACGGATATGCAGGTTATA
TTGATGGGGGAGCTAGCCAAGAAGAATTTTATAAATTTATCAAACCAATTTTAGAAAAAATGGATGGTAC
TGAGGAATTATTGGTGAAACTAAATCGTGAAGATTTGCTGCGCAAGCAACGGACCTTTGACAACGGCTCT
ATTCCCCATCAAATTCACTTGGGTGAGCTGCATGCTATTTTGAGAAGACAAGAAGACTTTTATCCATTTT
TAAAAGACAATCGTGAGAAGATTGAAAAAATCTTGACTTTTCGAATTCCTTATTATGTTGGTCCATTGGC
GCGTGGCAATAGTCGTTTTGCATGGATGACTCGGAAGTCTGAAGAAACAATTACCCCATGGAATTTTGAA
GAAGTTGTCGATAAAGGTGCTTCAGCTCAATCATTTATTGAACGCATGACAAACTTTGATAAAAATCTTC
CAAATGAAAAAGTACTACCAAAACATAGTTTGCTTTATGAGTATTTTACGGTTTATAACGAATTGACAAA
GGTCAAATATGTTACTGAAGGAATGCGAAAACCAGCATTTCTTTCAGGTGAACAGAAGAAAGCCATTGTT
GATTTACTCTTCAAAACAAATCGAAAAGTAACCGTTAAGCAATTAAAAGAAGATTATTTCAAAAAAATAG
AATGTTTTGATAGTGTTGAAATTTCAGGAGTTGAAGATAGATTTAATGCTTCATTAGGTACCTACCATGA
TTTGCTAAAAATTATTAAAGATAAAGATTTTTTGGATAATGAAGAAAATGAAGATATCTTAGAGGATATT
GTTTTAACATTGACCTTATTTGAAGATAGGGAGATGATTGAGGAAAGACTTAAAACATATGCTCACCTCT
TTGATGATAAGGTGATGAAACAGCTTAAACGTCGCCGTTATACTGGTTGGGGACGTTTGTCTCGAAAATT
GATTAATGGTATTAGGGATAAGCAATCTGGCAAAACAATATTAGATTTTTTGAAATCAGATGGTTTTGCC
AATCGCAATTTTATGCAGCTGATCCATGATGATAGTTTGACATTTAAAGAAGACATTCAAAAAGCACAAG
TGTCTGGACAAGGCGATAGTTTACATGAACATATTGCAAATTTAGCTGGTAGCCCTGCTATTAAAAAAGG
TATTTTACAGACTGTAAAAGTTGTTGATGAATTGGTCAAAGTAATGGGGCGGCATAAGCCAGAAAATATC
GTTATTGAAATGGCACGTGAGAACCAAACCACCCAGAAGGGACAGAAGAACAGTAGGGAAAGGATGAAGA
GGATTGAAGAGGGTATAAAAGAACTGGGGTCCCAAATCCTTAAGGAACACCCAGTTGAAAACACCCAGCT
TCAGAATGAGAAGCTCTACCTGTACTACCTGCAGAACGGCAGGGACATGTACGTGGATCAGGAACTGGAC
ATCAATCGGCTCTCCGACTACGACGTGGACGCTATCGTGCCCCAGTCTTTTCTCAAAGATGATTCTATTG
ATAATAAAGTGTTGACAAGATCCGATAAAAACAGAGGGAAGAGTGATAACGTCCCCTCAGAAGAAGTTGT
CAAGAAAATGAAAAATTATTGGCGGCAGCTGCTGAACGCCAAACTGATCACACAACGGAAGTTCGATAAT
CTGACTAAGGCTGAACGAGGTGGCCTGTCTGAGTTGGATAAAGCCGGTTTCATCAAAAGGCAGCTTGTTG
AGACACGCCAGATCACCAAGCACGTGGCCCAAATTCTCGATTCACGCATGAACACCAAGTACGATGAAAA
TGACAAACTGATTCGAGAGGTGAAAGTTATTACTCTGAAGTCTAAGCTGGTCTCAGATTTCAGAAAGGAC
TTTCAGTTTTATAAGGTGAGAGAGATCAACAATTACCACCATGCGCATGATGCCTACCTGAATGCAGTGG
TAGGCACTGCACTTATCAAAAAATATCCCAAGCTTGAATCTGAATTTGTTTACGGAGACTATAAAGTGTA
CGATGTTAGGAAAATGATCGCAAAGTCTGAGCAGGAAATAGGCAAGGCCACCGCTAAGTACTTCTTTTAC
AGCAATATTATGAATTTTTTCAAGACCGAGATTACACTGGCCAATGGAGAGATTCGGAAGCGACCACTTA
TCGAAACAAACGGAGAAACAGGAGAAATCGTGTGGGACAAGGGTAGGGATTTCGCGACAGTCCGGAAGGT
CCTGTCCATGCCGCAGGTGAACATCGTTAAAAAGACCGAAGTACAGACCGGAGGTTTCTCCAAGGAAAGT
ATCCGTCCGAAAAGGAACAGCGACAAGCTGATCGCACGCAAAAAAGATTGGGACCCCAAGAAATACGGCG
GATTCGTGTCTCCTACAGTCGCTTACAGTGTACTGGTTGTGGCCAAAGTGGAGAAAGGGAAGTCTAAAAA
ACTCAAAAGCGTCAAGGAACTGCTGGGCATCACAATCATGGAGCGATCAAGCTTCGAAAAAAACCCCATC
GACTTTCTGGAGGCGAAAGGATATAAAGAGGTCAAAAAAGACCTCATCATTAAGCTTCCCAAGTACTCTC
TCTTTGAGCTTGAAAACGGCCGGAAACGAATGCTCGCTAGTGCGCGTTTTCTGCAGAAAGGTAACGAGCT
GGCACTGCCCTCTAAATACGTTAATTTCTTGTATCTGGCCAGCCACTATGAAAAGCTCAAAGGGTCTCCC
GAAGATAATGAGCAGAAGCAGCTGTTCGTGGAACAACACAAACACTACCTTGATGAGATCATCGAGCAAA
TAAGCGAATTCTCCAAAAGAGTGATCCTCGCCGACGCTAACCTCGATAAGGTGCTTTCTGCTTACAATAA
GCACAGGGATAAGCCCATCAGGGAGCAGGCAGAAAACATTATCCACTTGTTTACTCTGACCAACTTGGGC
GCGCCTCGTGCCTTCAAGTACTTCGACACTACCATAGACAGAAAGGTGTACCGCTCTACAAAGGAGGTCC
TGGACGCCACACTGATTCATCAGTCAATTACGGGGCTCTATGAAACAAGAATCGACCTCTCTCAGCTCGG
TGGAGACTAACTCGAGTAAGGATCTCCAGGCATCAAATAAAACGAAAGGCTCAGTCGAAAGACTGGGCCT
TTCGTTTTATCTGTTGTTTGTCGGTGAACGCTCTCTACTAGAGTCACACTGGCTCACCTTCGGGTGGGCC
TTTCTGCGTTTATACCTAGAGCGCCCGGAAGAGAGTCAATTCAGGGTGGTGAATCTGCAGTTTACGGCTA
GCTCAGCCCTAGGTATTATGCTAGCGAATTCATTAAAGAGGAGAAAGGTACCATGGGGCCCGCTTCTAAC
TTTACTCAGTTCGTTCTCGTCGACAATGGCGGAACTGGCGACGTGACTGTCGCCCCAAGCAACTTCGCTA
ACGGGATCGCTGAATGGATCAGCTCTAACTCGCGTTCACAGGCTTACAAAGTAACCTGTAGCGTTCGTCA
GAGCTCTGCGCAGAATCGCAAATACACCATCAAAGTCGAGGTGCCTAAAGGCGCCTGGCGTTCGTACTTA
AATATGGAACTAACCATTCCAATTTTCGCCACGAATTCCGACTGCGAGCTTATTGTTAAGGCAATGCAAG
GTCTCCTAAAAGATGGAAACCCGATTCCCTCAGCAATCGCAGCAAACTCCGGCATCTACGGTGGCGGAGG
TAGCATGTCCCATCAGAAAATTATTCAGGATCTTATCGCATGGATTGACGAGCATATTGACCAGCCGCTT
AACATTGATGTAGTCGCAAAAAAATCAGGCTATTCAAAGTGGTACTTGCAACGAATGTTCCGCACGGTGA
CGCATCAGACGCTTGGCGATTACATTCGCCAACGCCGCCTGTTACTGGCCGCCGTTGAGTTGCGCACCAC
CGAGCGTCCGATTTTTGATATCGCAATGGACCTGGGTTATGTCTCGCAGCAGACCTTCTCCCGCGTTTTC
GCGCGGCAGTTTGATCGCACTCCCGCGGATTATCGCCACCGCCTGTAAGCGGCCGCCACGCAAAAAACCC
CGCTTCGGCGGGGTTTTTTCGCCCTAGGGATATATTCCGCTTCCTCGCTCACTGACTCGCTACGCTCGGT
CGTTCGACTGCGGCGAGCGGAAATGGCTTACGAACGGGGCGGAGATTTCCTGGAAGATGCCAGGAAGATA
CTTAACAGGGAAGTGAGAGGGCCGCGGCAAAGCCGTTTTTCCATAGGCTCCGCCCCCCTGACAAGCATCA
CGAAATCTGACGCTCAAATCAGTGGTGGCGAAACCCGACAGGACTATAAAGATACCAGGCGTTTCCCCCT
GGCGGCTCCCTCGTGCGCTCTCCTGTTCCTGCCTTTCGGTTTACCGGTGTCATTCCGCTGTTATGGCCGC
GTTTGTCTCATTCCACGCCTGACACTCAGTTCCGGGTAGGCAGTTCGCTCCAAGCTGGACTGTATGCACG
AACCCCCCGTTCAGTCCGACCGCTGCGCCTTATCCGGTAACTATCGTCTTGAGTCCAACCCGGAAAGACA
TGCAAAAGCACCACTGGCAGCAGCCACTGGTAATTGATTTAGAGGAGTTAGTCTTGAAGTCATGCGCCGG
TTAAGGCTAAACTGAAAGGACAAGTTTTGGTGACTGCGCTCCTCCAAGCCAGTTACCTCGGTTCAAAGAG
TTGGTAGCTCAGAGAACCTTCGAAAAACCGCCCTGCAAGGCGGTTTTTTCGTTTTCAGAGCAAGAGATTA
CGCGCAGACCAAAACGATCTCAAGAAGATCATCTTATTAATCAGATAAAATATTTCTAGATTTCAGTGCA
ATTTATCTCTTCAAATGTAGCACCTGAAGTCAGCCCCATACGATATAAGTTGTTACTAGTGCTTGGATTC
TCACCAATAAAAAACGCCCGGCGGCAACCGAGCGTTCTGAACAAATCCAGATGGAGTTCTGAGGTCATTA
CTGGATCTATCAACAGGAGTCCAAGCGAGCTCGATATCAAATTACGCCCCGCCCTGCCACTCATCGCAGT
ACTGTTGTAATTCATTAAGCATTCTGCCGACATGGAAGCCATCACAAACGGCATGATGAACCTGAATCGC
CAGCGGCATCAGCACCTTGTCGCCTTGCGTATAATATTTGCCCATGGTGAAAACGGGGGCGAAGAAGTTG
TCCATATTGGCCACGTTTAAATCAAAACTGGTGAAACTCACCCAGGGATTGGCTGAGACGAAAAACATAT
TCTCAATAAACCCTTTAGGGAAATAGGCCAGGTTTTCACCGTAACACGCCACATCTTGCGAATATATGTG
TAGAAACTGCCGGAAATCGTCGTGGTATTCACTCCAGAGCGATGAAAACGTTTCAGTTTGCTCATGGAAA
ACGGTGTAACAAGGGTGAACACTATCCCATATCACCAGCTCACCGTCTTTCATTGCCATACGAAATTCCG
GATGAGCATTCATCAGGCGGGCAAGAATGTGAATAAAGGCCGGATAAAACTTGTGCTTATTTTTCTTTAC
GGTCTTTAAAAAGGCCGTAATATCCAGCTGAACGGTCTGGTTATAGGTACATTGAGCAACTGACTGAAAT
GCCTCAAAATGTTCTTTACGATGCCATTGGGATATATCAACGGTGGTATATCCAGTGATTTTTTTCTCCA
TTTTAGCTTCCTTAGCTCCTGAAAATCTCGATAACTCAAAAAATACGCCCGGTAGTGATCTTATTTCATT
ATGGTGAAAGTTGGAACC
